>Addgene plasmid #163276 | F6CI10 | depositor full sequence | sequence record 316425 | Full Sequence
ATGAACTGGAAAGAGTTACGCGAGGCCGCACGCGAAAAGTTGAAGGGCTATTGCCGTGTCTGCCCCTCAT
GTGACGGGCGCGCGTGTGCTGGAGAAGTTCCAGGAATGGGTGGAACAGGAACGGGCGCGTCTTTTAAGGC
TAACATCGAGGCATTGGCACGCTATCGCTTAAACTTACGTACATTACACGGCGCAAAGAACCCAGACACC
AGCTTAACCCTTTTCGGGAAAGAACTCTCTACTCCAATCTTAGCTGCACCCATGACCGGTGTCACGTATA
ATATGGGCGGAGCTCTTACTGAGCGTGAATTTATTGGCATGATCATGGCAGGTGCACGCCAAGCGGGTAC
GCTCGGTATGTCTGGAGATGGCGGCGATCCGGAATATTATAATTCGGGCCTCGAAGCAATCGCTGCTGAA
GGTGGCCACGGTATTCCCGTGATTAAGCCACGCGAACAACAAGCCGTGATCGAACGCATCCGCCGCGCCG
AAGAAGCCGGAGCCCCAGCGGTCGGTGTTGATGTCGATGGGGCAGGGTTGGTAACTATGGCACTCTTTGG
TCAACCGGTGGGTCCCAAAACAGCTGATGAACTGAAGGAGTTGGTATCAGCCACTCGCTTACCTTTTATC
GTAAAAGGGATTATGACTGTAGACGAGGCCGAGCTGGCGGCGGACGCAGGAGCCGCCGCTATTGTTGTGA
GTAATCATGGCGGACGCATCTTAGATCATACCCCTGGAGCGGCCGAAGTCTTGCCGGCCATTGCGCGTGC
GGTCAAAGGTCGTGTCACGATCTTAGCCGATGGTGGAGTACGTAGTGGGGCAGATGTACTCAAGCTTCTT
GCGTTAGGCGCTGATGCCGTGCTCGTTGGCCGTCCGCTGGTTATTGGGGCCTTCGGCGGTGGGGCTGAGG
GCGTGAAATTTGTCTTAGAGAAACTTACCGGAGAATTGAAGCAAGCGATGATTCTGACTGGGTGTGCAAG
CTTATCGGACATTGATGAACGTGTTCTGCGCCCATATCCGGGCATGGAGTGCGCGGCCGCACTCGAGCAT
CATCACCATCACCACCACCACCACCACTGAGATCCGGCTGCTAACAAAGCCCGAAAGGAAGCTGAGTTGG
CTGCTGCCACCGCTGAGCAATAACTAGCATAACCCCTTGGGGCCTCTAAACGGGTCTTGAGGGGTTTTTT
GCTGAAAGGAGGAACTATATCCGGATTGGCGAATGGG
[124 nt withheld, positions 1228-1351]
C
[91 nt withheld, positions 1353-1443]
A
[49 nt withheld, positions 1445-1493]
CCTTTGACGTTGGAGTCCACGTTCTTT
[37 nt withheld, positions 1521-1557]
ACCCTATCTCGGTCTATTCTTTTGATTTATAAGGGATTTTGCCGATTTCGGCCTATTGGTTAAAAAATGA
GCTGATTTAACAAAAATTTAACGCGAATTTTAACAAAATATTAACGTTTACAATTTCAGGTGGCACTTTT
CGGGGAAATGTGCGCGGAACCCCTATTTGTTTATTTTTCTAAATACATTCAAATATGTATCCGCTCATGA
GACAATAACCCTGATAAATGCTTCAATAATATTGAAAAAGGAAGAGTATGAGTATTCAACATTTCCGTGT
CGCCCTTATTCCCTTTTTTGCGGCATTTTGCCTTCCTGTTTTTGCTCACCCAGAAACGCTGGTGAAAGTA
AAAGATGCTGAAGATCAGTTGGGTGCACGAGTGGGTTACATCGAACTGGATCTCAACAGCGGTAAGATCC
TTGAGAGTTTTCGCCCCGAAGAACGTTTTCCAATGATGAGCACTTTTAAAGTTCTGCTATGTGGCGCGGT
ATTATCCCGTATTGACGCCGGGCAAGAGCAACTCGGTCGCCGCATACACTATTCTCAGAATGACTTGGTT
GAGTACTCACCAGTCACAGAAAAGCATCTTACGGATGGCATGACAGTAAGAGAATTATGCAGTGCTGCCA
TAACCATGAGTGATAACACTGCGGCCAACTTACTTCTGACAACGATCGGAGGACCGAAGGAGCTAACCGC
TTTTTTGCACAACATGGGGGATCATGTAACTCGCCTTGATCGTTGGGAACCGGAGCTGAATGAAGCCATA
CCAAACGACGAGCGTGACACCACGATGCCTGCAGCAATGGCAACAACGTTGCGCAAACTATTAACTGGCG
AACTACTTACTCTAGCTTCCCGGCAACAATTAATAGACTGGATGGAGGCGGATAAAGTTGCAGGACCACT
TCTGCGCTCGGCCCTTCCGGCTGGCTGGTTTATTGCTGATAAATCTGGAGCCGGTGAGCGTGGGTCTCGC
GGTATCATTGCAGCACTGGGGCCAGATGGTAAGCCCTCCCGTATCGTAGTTATCTACACGACGGGGAGTC
AGGCAACTATGGATGAACGAAATAGACAGATCGCTGAGATAGGTGCCTCACTGATTAAGCATTGGTAACT
GTCAGACCAAGTTTACTCATATATACTTTAGATTGATTTAAAACTTCATTTTTAATTTAAAAGGATCTAG
GTGAAGATCCTTTTTGATAATCTCATGACCAAAATCCCTTAACGTGAGTTTTCGTTCCACTGAGCGTCAG
ACCCCGTAGAAAAGATCAAAGGATCTTCTTGAGATCCTTTTTTTCTGCGCGTAATCTGCTGCTTGCAAAC
AAAAAAACCACCGCTACCAGCGGTGGTTTGTTTGCCGGATCAAGAGCTACCAACTCTTTTTCCGAAGGTA
ACTGGCTTCAGCAGAGCGCAGATACCAAATACTGTCCTTCTAGTGTAGCCGTAGTTAGGCCACCACTTCA
AGAACTCTGTAGCACCGCCTACATACCTCGCTCTGCTAATCCTGTTACCAGTGGCTGCTGCCAGTGGCGA
TAAGTCGTGTCTTACCGGGTTGGACTCAAGACGATAGTTACCGGATAAGGCGCAGCGGTCGGGCTGAACG
GGGGGTTCGTGCACACAGCCCAGCTTGGAGCGAACGACCTACACCGAACTGAGATACCTACAGCGTGAGC
TATGAGAAAGCGCCACGCTTCCCGAAGGGAGAAAGGCGGACAGGTATCCGGTAAGCGGCAGGGTCGGAAC
AGGAGAGCGCACGAGGGAGCTTCCAGGGGGAAACGCCTGGTATCTTTATAGTCCTGTCGGGTTTCGCCAC
CTCTGACTTGAGCGTCGATTTTTGTGATGCTCGTCAGGGGGGCGGAGCCTATGGAAAAACGCCAGCAACG
CGGCCTTTTTACGGTTCCTGGCCTTTTGCTGGCCTTTTGCTCACATGTTCTTTCCTGCGTTATCCCCTGA
TTCTGTGGATAACCGTATTACCGCCTTTGAGTGAGCTGATACCGCTCGCCGCAGCCGAACGACCGAGCGC
AGCGAGTCAGTGAGCGAGGAAGCGGAAGAGCGCCTGATGCGGTATTTTCTCCTTACGCATCTGTGCGGTA
TTTCACACCGCATATATGGTGCACTCTCAGTACAATCTGCTCTGATGCCGCATAGTTAAGCCAGTATACA
CTCCGCTATCGCTACGTGACTGGGTCATGGCTGCGCCCCGACACCCGCCAACACCCGCTGACGCGCCCTG
ACGGGCTTGTCTGCTCCCGGCATCCGCTTACAGACAAGCTGTGACCGTCTCCGGGAGCTGCATGTGTCAG
AGGTTTTCACCGTCATCACCGAAACGCGCGAGGCAGCTGCGGTAAAGCTCATCAGCGTGGTCGTGAAGCG
ATTCACAGATGTCTGCCTGTTCATCCGCGTCCAGCTCGTTGAGTTTCTCCAGAAGCGTTAATGTCTGGCT
TCTGATAAAGCGGGCCATGTTAAGGGCGGTTTTTTCCTGTTTGGTCACTGATGCCTCCGTGTAAGGGGGA
TTTCTGTTCATGGGGGTAATGATACCGATGAAACGAGAGAGGATGCTCACGATACGGGTTACTGATGATG
AACATGCCCGGTTACTGGAACGTTGTGAGGGTAAACAACTGGCGGTATGGATGCGGCGGGACCAGAGAAA
AATCACTCAGGGTCAATGCCAGCGCTTCGTTAATACAGATGTAGGTGTTCCACAGGGTAGCCAGCAGCAT
CCTGCGATGCAGATCCGGAACATAATGGTGCAGGGCGCTGACTTCCGCGTTTCCAGACTTTACGAAACAC
GGAAACCGAAGACCATTCATGTTGTTGCTCAGGTCGCAGACGTTTTGCAGCAGCAGTCGCTTCACGTTCG
CTCGCGTATCGGTGATTCATTCTGCTAACCAGTAAGGCAACCCCGCCAGCCTAGCCGGGTCCTCAACGAC
AGGAGCACGATCATGCGCACCCGTGGGGCCGCCATGCCGGCGATAATGGCCTGCTTCTCGCCGAAACGTT
TGGTGGCGGGACCAGTGACGAAGGCTTGAGCGAGGGCGTGCAAGATTCCGAATACCGCAAGCGACAGGCC
GATCATCGTCGCGCTCCAGCGAAAGCGGTCCTCGCCGAAAATGACCCAGAGCGCTGCCGGCACCTGTCCT
ACGAGTTGCATGATAAAGAAGACAGTCATAAGTGCGGCGACGATAGTCATGCCCCGCGCCCACCGGAAGG
AGCTGACTGGGTTGAAGGCTCTCAAGGGCATCGGTCGAGATCCCGGTGCCTAATGAGTGAGCTAACTTAC
ATTAATTGCGTTGCGCTCACTGCCCGCTTTCCAGTCGGGAAACCTGTCGTGCCAGCTGCATTAATGAATC
GGCCAACGCGCGGGGAGAGGCGGTTTGCGTATTGGGCGCCAGGGTGGTTTTTCTTTTCACCAGTGAGACG
GGCAACAGCTGATTGCCCTTCACCGCCTGGCCCTGAGAGAGTTGCAGCAAGCGGTCCACGCTGGTTTGCC
CCAGCAGGCGAAAATCCTGTTTGATGGTGGTTAACGGCGGGATATAACATGAGCTGTCTTCGGTATCGTC
GTATCCCACTACCGAGATATCCGCACCAACGCGCAGCCCGGACTCGGTAATGGCGCGCATTGCGCCCAGC
GCCATCTGATCGTTGGCAACCAGCATCGCAGTGGGAACGATGCCCTCATTCAGCATTTGCATGGTTTGTT
GAAAACCGGACATGGCACTCCAGTCGCCTTCCCGTTCCGCTATCGGCTGAATTTGATTGCGAGTGAGATA
TTTATGCCAGCCAGCCAGACGCAGACGCGCCGAGACAGAACTTAATGGGCCCGCTAACAGCGCGATTTGC
TGGTGACCCAATGCGACCAGATGCTCCACGCCCAGTCGCGTACCGTCTTCATGGGAGAAAATAATACTGT
TGATGGGTGTCTGGTCAGAGACATCAAGAAATAACGCCGGAACATTAGTGCAGGCAGCTTCCACAGCAAT
GGCATCCTGGTCATCCAGCGGATAGTTAATGATCAGCCCACTGACGCGTTGCGCGAGAAGATTGTGCACC
GCCGCTTTACAGGCTTCGACGCCGCTTCGTTCTACCATCGACACCACCACGCTGGCACCCAGTTGATCGG
CGCGAGATTTAATCGCCGCGACAATTTGCGACGGCGCGTGCAGGGCCAGACTGGAGGTGGCAACGCCAAT
CAGCAACGACTGTTTGCCCGCCAGTTGTTGTGCCACGCGGTTGGGAATGTAATTCAGCTCCGCCATCGCC
GCTTCCACTTTTTCCCGCGTTTTCGCAGAAACGTGGCTGGCCTGGTTCACCACGCGGGAAACGGTCTGAT
AAGAGACACCGGCATACTCTGCGACATCGTATAACGTTACTGGTTTCACATTCACCACCCTGAATTGACT
CTCTTCCGGGCGCTATCATGCCATACCGCGAAAGGTTTTGCGCCATTCGATGGTGTCCGGGATCTCGACG
CTCTCCCTTATGCGACTCCTGCATTAGGAAGCAGCCCAGTAGTAGGTTGAGGCCGTTGAGCACCGCCGCC
GCAAGGAATGGTGCATGCAAGGAGATGGCGCCCAACAGTCCCCCGGCCACGGGGCCTGCCACCATACCCA
CGCCGAAACAAGCGCTCATGAGCCCGAAGTGGCGAGCCCGATCTTCCCCATCGGTGATGTCGGCGATATA
GGCGCCAGCAACCGCACCTGTGGCGCCGGTGATGCCGGCCACGATGCGTCCGGCGTAGAGGATCGAGATC
TCGATCCCGCGAAATTAATACGACTCACTATAGGGGAATTGTGAGCGGATAACAATTCCCCTCTAGAAAT
AATTTTGTTTAACTTTAAGAAGGAGATATACAT
Features (pLannotate 1.2.2; 19 found; start..end, strand, type, name):
    601..993     +  CDS            GLO4 (fragment): GLO4_ARATH - Experimental evidence at transcript level: Swiss-Prot protein existence level 2. From Arabidopsis thaliana (Mouse-ear cress).
   1054..1077    +  CDS            9xHis (fragment): 9xHis affinity tag
   1087..1136    +  CDS            SET1 (fragment): solubility-enhancement tag derived from T7 phage gene 10B
   1144..1191    +  terminator     T7 terminator: transcription terminator for bacteriophage T7 RNA polymerase
   1228..1683    +  rep_origin     f1 ori (sequence partly withheld): f1 bacteriophage origin of replication; arrow indicates direction of (+) strand synthesis
   1710..1814    +  promoter       AmpR promoter: bla
   1815..2675    +  CDS            AmpR: β-lactamase; bla; confers resistance to ampicillin, carbenicillin, and related antibiotics
   2846..3434    +  rep_origin     ori: high-copy-number ColE1/pMB1/pBR322/pUC origin of replication
   3620..3762    -  misc_feature   bom: basis of mobility region from pBR322
   3864..4055    -  CDS            rop: Rop protein, which maintains plasmids at low copy number; rop
   4072..4452    +  CDS            YPB1_ECOLX: Protein predicted: Swiss-Prot protein existence level 4. From Escherichia coli.
   4524..4815    -  CDS            TcR (fragment): tetracycline efflux protein; tet; confers resistance to tetracycline
   4830..4851    -  protein_bind   CAP binding site: CAP binding activates transcription in the presence of cAMP. E. coli catabolite activator protein
   4864..5946    -  CDS            lacI: lac repressor; lacI; The lac repressor binds to the lac operator to inhibit transcription in E. coli. This inhibition can be relieved by adding lactose or isopropyl-β-D-thiogalactopyranoside (IPTG).
   5947..6024    -  promoter       lacI promoter: lacI
   6032..6311    -  CDS            TcR (fragment): tetracycline efflux protein; tet; confers resistance to tetracycline
   6333..6351    +  promoter       T7 promoter: promoter for bacteriophage T7 RNA polymerase
   6352..6376    +  protein_bind   lac operator: The lac repressor binds to the lac operator to inhibit transcription in E. coli. This inhibition can be relieved by adding lactose or isopropyl-β-D-thiogalactopyranoside (IPTG). lac repressor encoded by lacI
   6391..6413    +  RBS            RBS: efficient ribosome binding site from bacteriophage T7 gene 10 (Olins and Rangwala, 1989)
