>Addgene plasmid #163276 | F6CI10 | addgene full sequence | sequence record 348071 | Addgene NGS Result
TAATACGACTCACTATAGGGGAATTGTGAGCGGATAACAATTCCCCTCTAGAAATAATTTTGTTTAACTT
TAAGAAGGAGATATACATATGAACTGGAAAGAGTTACGCGAGGCCGCACGCGAAAAGTTGAAGGGCTATT
GCCGTGTCTGCCCCTCATGTGACGGGCGCGCGTGTGCTGGAGAAGTTCCAGGAATGGGTGGAACAGGAAC
GGGCGCGTCTTTTAAGGCTAACATCGAGGCATTGGCACGCTATCGCTTAAACTTACGTACATTACACGGC
GCAAAGAACCCAGACACCAGCTTAACCCTTTTCGGGAAAGAACTCTCTACTCCAATCTTAGCTGCACCCA
TGACCGGTGTCACGTATAATATGGGCGGAGCTCTTACTGAGCGTGAATTTATTGGCATGATCATGGCAGG
TGCACGCCAAGCGGGTACGCTCGGTATGTCTGGAGATGGCGGCGATCCGGAATATTATAATTCGGGCCTC
GAAGCAATCGCTGCTGAAGGTGGCCACGGTATTCCCGTGATTAAGCCACGCGAACAACAAGCCGTGATCG
AACGCATCCGCCGCGCCGAAGAAGCCGGAGCCCCAGCGGTCGGTGTTGATGTCGATGGGGCAGGGTTGGT
AACTATGGCACTCTTTGGTCAACCGGTGGGTCCCAAAACAGCTGATGAACTGAAGGAGTTGGTATCAGCC
ACTCGCTTACCTTTTATCGTAAAAGGGATTATGACTGTAGACGAGGCCGAGCTGGCGGCGGACGCAGGAG
CCGCCGCTATTGTTGTGAGTAATCATGGCGGACGCATCTTAGATCATACCCCTGGAGCGGCCGAAGTCTT
GCCGGCCATTGCGCGTGCGGTCAAAGGTCGTGTCACGATCTTAGCCGATGGTGGAGTACGTAGTGGGGCA
GATGTACTCAAGCTTCTTGCGTTAGGCGCTGATGCCGTGCTCGTTGGCCGTCCGCTGGTTATTGGGGCCT
TCGGCGGTGGGGCTGAGGGCGTGAAATTTGTCTTAGAGAAACTTACCGGAGAATTGAAGCAAGCGATGAT
TCTGACTGGGTGTGCAAGCTTATCGGACATTGATGAACGTGTTCTGCGCCCATATCCGGGCATGGAGTGC
GCGGCCGCACTCGAGCATCATCACCATCACCACCACCACCACCACTGAGATCCGGCTGCTAACAAAGCCC
GAAAGGAAGCTGAGTTGGCTGCTGCCACCGCTGAGCAATAACTAGCATAACCCCTTGGGGCCTCTAAACG
GGTCTTGAGGGGTTTTTTGCTGAAAGGAGGAACTATATCCGGATTGGCGAATGGG
[124 nt withheld, positions 1316-1439]
C
[91 nt withheld, positions 1441-1531]
A
[49 nt withheld, positions 1533-1581]
CCTTTGACGTTGGAGTCCACGTTCTTT
[37 nt withheld, positions 1609-1645]
ACCCTATCTCGGTCTATTCTTTTGATTTATAAGGGATTTTGCCGATTTCGGCCTATTGGTTAAAAAATGA
GCTGATTTAACAAAAATTTAACGCGAATTTTAACAAAATATTAACGCTTACAATTTAGGTGGCACTTTTC
GGGGAAATGTGCGCGGAACCCCTATTTGTTTATTTTTCTAAATACATTCAAATATGTATCCGCTCATGAG
ACAATAACCCTGATAAATGCTTCAATAATATTGAAAAAGGAAGAGTATGAGTATTCAACATTTCCGTGTC
GCCCTTATTCCCTTTTTTGCGGCATTTTGCCTTCCTGTTTTTGCTCACCCAGAAACGCTGGTGAAAGTAA
AAGATGCTGAAGATCAGTTGGGTGCACGAGTGGGTTACATCGAACTGGATCTCAACAGCGGTAAGATCCT
TGAGAGTTTTCGCCCCGAAGAACGTTTTCCAATGATGAGCACTTTTAAAGTTCTGCTATGTGGCGCGGTA
TTATCCCGTATTGACGCCGGGCAAGAGCAACTCGGTCGCCGCATACACTATTCTCAGAATGACTTGGTTG
AGTACTCACCAGTCACAGAAAAGCATCTTACGGATGGCATGACAGTAAGAGAATTATGCAGTGCTGCCAT
AACCATGAGTGATAACACTGCGGCCAACTTACTTCTGACAACGATCGGAGGACCGAAGGAGCTAACCGCT
TTTTTGCACAACATGGGGGATCATGTAACTCGCCTTGATCGTTGGGAACCGGAGCTGAATGAAGCCATAC
CAAACGACGAGCGTGACACCACGATGCCTGCAGCAATGGCAACAACGTTGCGCAAACTATTAACTGGCGA
ACTACTTACTCTAGCTTCCCGGCAACAATTAATAGACTGGATGGAGGCGGATAAAGTTGCAGGACCACTT
CTGCGCTCGGCCCTTCCGGCTGGCTGGTTTATTGCTGATAAATCTGGAGCCGGTGAGCGTGGGTCTCGCG
GTATCATTGCAGCACTGGGGCCAGATGGTAAGCCCTCCCGTATCGTAGTTATCTACACGACGGGGAGTCA
GGCAACTATGGATGAACGAAATAGACAGATCGCTGAGATAGGTGCCTCACTGATTAAGCATTGGTAACTG
TCAGACCAAGTTTACTCATATATACTTTAGATTGATTTAAAACTTCATTTTTAATTTAAAAGGATCTAGG
TGAAGATCCTTTTTGATAATCTCATGACCAAAATCCCTTAACGTGAGTTTTCGTTCCACTGAGCGTCAGA
CCCCGTAGAAAAGATCAAAGGATCTTCTTGAGATCCTTTTTTTCTGCGCGTAATCTGCTGCTTGCAAACA
AAAAAACCACCGCTACCAGCGGTGGTTTGTTTGCCGGATCAAGAGCTACCAACTCTTTTTCCGAAGGTAA
CTGGCTTCAGCAGAGCGCAGATACCAAATACTGTCCTTCTAGTGTAGCCGTAGTTAGGCCACCACTTCAA
GAACTCTGTAGCACCGCCTACATACCTCGCTCTGCTAATCCTGTTACCAGTGGCTGCTGCCAGTGGCGAT
AAGTCGTGTCTTACCGGGTTGGACTCAAGACGATAGTTACCGGATAAGGCGCAGCGGTCGGGCTGAACGG
GGGGTTCGTGCACACAGCCCAGCTTGGAGCGAACGACCTACACCGAACTGAGATACCTACAGCGTGAGCT
ATGAGAAAGCGCCACGCTTCCCGAAGGGAGAAAGGCGGACAGGTATCCGGTAAGCGGCAGGGTCGGAACA
GGAGAGCGCACGAGGGAGCTTCCAGGGGGAAACGCCTGGTATCTTTATAGTCCTGTCGGGTTTCGCCACC
TCTGACTTGAGCGTCGATTTTTGTGATGCTCGTCAGGGGGGCGGAGCCTATGGAAAAACGCCAGCAACGC
GGCCTTTTTACGGTTCCTGGCCTTTTGCTGGCCTTTTGCTCACATGTTCTTTCCTGCGTTATCCCCTGAT
TCTGTGGATAACCGTATTACCGCCTTTGAGTGAGCTGATACCGCTCGCCGCAGCCGAACGACCGAGCGCA
GCGAGTCAGTGAGCGAGGAAGCGGAAGAGCGCCTGATGCGGTATTTTCTCCTTACGCATCTGTGCGGTAT
TTCACACCGCAATGGTGCACTCTCAGTACAATCTGCTCTGATGCCGCATAGTTAAGCCAGTATACACTCC
GCTATCGCTACGTGACTGGGTCATGGCTGCGCCCCGACACCCGCCAACACCCGCTGACGCGCCCTGACGG
GCTTGTCTGCTCCCGGCATCCGCTTACAGACAAGCTGTGACCGTCTCCGGGAGCTGCATGTGTCAGAGGT
TTTCACCGTCATCACCGAAACGCGCGAGGCAGCTGCGGTAAAGCTCATCAGCGTGGTCGTGAAGCGATTC
ACAGATGTCTGCCTGTTCATCCGCGTCCAGCTCGTTGAGTTTCTCCAGAAGCGTTAATGTCTGGCTTCTG
ATAAAGCGGGCCATGTTAAGGGCGGTTTTTTCCTGTTTGGTCACTGATGCCTCCGTGTAAGGGGGATTTC
TGTTCATGGGGGTAATGATACCGATGAAACGAGAGAGGATGCTCACGATACGGGTTACTGATGATGAACA
TGCCCGGTTACTGGAACGTTGTGAGGGTAAACAACTGGCGGTATGGATGCGGCGGGACCAGAGAAAAATC
ACTCAGGGTCAATGCCAGCGCTTCGTTAATACAGATGTAGGTGTTCCACAGGGTAGCCAGCAGCATCCTG
CGATGCAGATCCGGAACATAATGGTGCAGGGCGCTGACTTCCGCGTTTCCAGACTTTACGAAACACGGAA
ACCGAAGACCATTCATGTTGTTGCTCAGGTCGCAGACGTTTTGCAGCAGCAGTCGCTTCACGTTCGCTCG
CGTATCGGTGATTCATTCTGCTAACCAGTAAGGCAACCCCGCCAGCCTAGCCGGGTCCTCAACGACAGGA
GCACGATCATGCGCACCCGTGGGGCCGCCATGCCGGCGATAATGGCCTGCTTCTCGCCGAAACGTTTGGT
GGCGGGACCAGTGACGAAGGCTTGAGCGAGGGCGTGCAAGATTCCGAATACCGCAAGCGACAGGCCGATC
ATCGTCGCGCTCCAGCGAAAGCGGTCCTCGCCGAAAATGACCCAGAGCGCTGCCGGCACCTGTCCTACGA
GTTGCATGATAAAGAAGACAGTCATAAGTGCGGCGACGATAGTCATGCCCCGCGCCCACCGGAAGGAGCT
GACTGGGTTGAAGGCTCTCAAGGGCATCGGTCGAGATCCCGGTGCCTAATGAGTGAGCTAACTTACATTA
ATTGCGTTGCGCTCACTGCCCGCTTTCCAGTCGGGAAACCTGTCGTGCCAGCTGCATTAATGAATCGGCC
AACGCGCGGGGAGAGGCGGTTTGCGTATTGGGCGCCAGGGTGGTTTTTCTTTTCACCAGTGAGACGGGCA
ACAGCTGATTGCCCTTCACCGCCTGGCCCTGAGAGAGTTGCAGCAAGCGGTCCACGCTGGTTTGCCCCAG
CAGGCGAAAATCCTGTTTGATGGTGGTTAACGGCGGGATATAACATGAGCTGTCTTCGGTATCGTCGTAT
CCCACTACCGAGATATCCGCACCAACGCGCAGCCCGGACTCGGTAATGGCGCGCATTGCGCCCAGCGCCA
TCTGATCGTTGGCAACCAGCATCGCAGTGGGAACGATGCCCTCATTCAGCATTTGCATGGTTTGTTGAAA
ACCGGACATGGCACTCCAGTCGCCTTCCCGTTCCGCTATCGGCTGAATTTGATTGCGAGTGAGATATTTA
TGCCAGCCAGCCAGACGCAGACGCGCCGAGACAGAACTTAATGGGCCCGCTAACAGCGCGATTTGCTGGT
GACCCAATGCGACCAGATGCTCCACGCCCAGTCGCGTACCGTCTTCATGGGAGAAAATAATACTGTTGAT
GGGTGTCTGGTCAGAGACATCAAGAAATAACGCCGGAACATTAGTGCAGGCAGCTTCCACAGCAATGGCA
TCCTGGTCATCCAGCGGATAGTTAATGATCAGCCCACTGACGCGTTGCGCGAGAAGATTGTGCACCGCCG
CTTTACAGGCTTCGACGCCGCTTCGTTCTACCATCGACACCACCACGCTGGCACCCAGTTGATCGGCGCG
AGATTTAATCGCCGCGACAATTTGCGACGGCGCGTGCAGGGCCAGACTGGAGGTGGCAACGCCAATCAGC
AACGACTGTTTGCCCGCCAGTTGTTGTGCCACGCGGTTGGGAATGTAATTCAGCTCCGCCATCGCCGCTT
CCACTTTTTCCCGCGTTTTCGCAGAAACGTGGCTGGCCTGGTTCACCACGCGGGAAACGGTCTGATAAGA
GACACCGGCATACTCTGCGACATCGTATAACGTTACTGGTTTCACATTCACCACCCTGAATTGACTCTCT
TCCGGGCGCTATCATGCCATACCGCGAAAGGTTTTGCGCCATTCGATGGTGTCCGGGATCTCGACGCTCT
CCCTTATGCGACTCCTGCATTAGGAAGCAGCCCAGTAGTAGGTTGAGGCCGTTGAGCACCGCCGCCGCAA
GGAATGGTGCATGCAAGGAGATGGCGCCCAACAGTCCCCCGGCCACGGGGCCTGCCACCATACCCACGCC
GAAACAAGCGCTCATGAGCCCGAAGTGGCGAGCCCGATCTTCCCCATCGGTGATGTCGGCGATATAGGCG
CCAGCAACCGCACCTGTGGCGCCGGTGATGCCGGCCACGATGCGTCCGGCGTAGAGGATCGAGATCTCGA
TCCCGCGAAAT
Features (pLannotate 1.2.2; 19 found; start..end, strand, type, name):
      1..19      +  promoter       T7 promoter: promoter for bacteriophage T7 RNA polymerase
     20..44      +  protein_bind   lac operator: The lac repressor binds to the lac operator to inhibit transcription in E. coli. This inhibition can be relieved by adding lactose or isopropyl-β-D-thiogalactopyranoside (IPTG). lac repressor encoded by lacI
     59..81      +  RBS            RBS: efficient ribosome binding site from bacteriophage T7 gene 10 (Olins and Rangwala, 1989)
    689..1081    +  CDS            GLO4 (fragment): GLO4_ARATH - Experimental evidence at transcript level: Swiss-Prot protein existence level 2. From Arabidopsis thaliana (Mouse-ear cress).
   1142..1165    +  CDS            9xHis (fragment): 9xHis affinity tag
   1175..1224    +  CDS            SET1 (fragment): solubility-enhancement tag derived from T7 phage gene 10B
   1232..1279    +  terminator     T7 terminator: transcription terminator for bacteriophage T7 RNA polymerase
   1316..1744    +  rep_origin     f1 ori (sequence partly withheld): f1 bacteriophage origin of replication; arrow indicates direction of (+) strand synthesis
   1797..1901    +  promoter       AmpR promoter: bla
   1902..2762    +  CDS            AmpR: β-lactamase; bla; confers resistance to ampicillin, carbenicillin, and related antibiotics
   2933..3521    +  rep_origin     ori: high-copy-number ColE1/pMB1/pBR322/pUC origin of replication
   3707..3846    -  misc_feature   bom: basis of mobility region from pBR322
   3948..4139    -  CDS            rop: Rop protein, which maintains plasmids at low copy number; rop
   4156..4536    +  CDS            YPB1_ECOLX: Protein predicted: Swiss-Prot protein existence level 4. From Escherichia coli.
   4608..4899    -  CDS            TcR (fragment): tetracycline efflux protein; tet; confers resistance to tetracycline
   4914..4935    -  protein_bind   CAP binding site: CAP binding activates transcription in the presence of cAMP. E. coli catabolite activator protein
   4948..6030    -  CDS            lacI: lac repressor; lacI; The lac repressor binds to the lac operator to inhibit transcription in E. coli. This inhibition can be relieved by adding lactose or isopropyl-β-D-thiogalactopyranoside (IPTG).
   6031..6108    -  promoter       lacI promoter: lacI
   6116..6395    -  CDS            TcR (fragment): tetracycline efflux protein; tet; confers resistance to tetracycline
