[The description below was written by a language model from this plasmid's Addgene catalogue record and pLannotate feature annotations shown in this document.]
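Description:
F6CI10 is a bacterial expression plasmid built on the pET21a(+) backbone for inducible production of the protein with UniProt identifier F6CI10, a flavoprotein oxidoreductase from Desulfofundulus kuznetsovii annotated as an (S)-2-hydroxy-acid oxidase. It is propagated in E. coli through a ColE1/pMB1-type origin and selected with ampicillin via the bla (AmpR) gene. The catalogue lists it as high copy, although the backbone also retains the rop gene and the bom region from pBR322, which are usually associated with moderated copy number. An f1 origin is also present, along with short remnants of the tetracycline resistance gene that are leftovers of the vector's pBR322 ancestry rather than functional markers.

The insert sits in a standard T7lac expression cassette. A T7 promoter is followed by a lac operator and the strong phage T7 gene 10 ribosome binding site, with a T7 terminator downstream. The plasmid carries its own lacI gene, so the lac repressor keeps the promoter off until IPTG or lactose is added, and transcription requires a host that supplies T7 RNA polymerase. The catalogue records an N-terminal T7 tag and a C-terminal 10xHis tag from the backbone. The automated annotation detects a polyhistidine stretch just after the coding region but does not call a T7 tag. The same annotation labels part of the open reading frame as a fragment resembling Arabidopsis glycolate oxidase GLO4, which likely reflects homology within the 2-hydroxy-acid oxidase family rather than a plant-derived insert. The depositor and sequencing-derived records are about 6.4 kb, differ by only a few nucleotides and show the same features. The plasmid comes from a study that tested enzyme functional annotations in the EC 1.1.3.15 class.
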