Addgene plasmid #163276: F6CI10
Purpose: Inducible expression of UniProt identifier F6CI10
Depositing lab: Martin Engqvist. Depositing organization: Chalmers University of Technology. Publication: Experimental and computational investigation of enzyme functional annotations uncovers misannotation in the EC 1.1.3.15 enzyme class. Rembeza E, Engqvist MKM. PLoS Comput Biol. 2021 Sep 23;17(9):e1009446. doi: 10.1371/journal.pcbi.1009446. eCollection 2021 Sep. PubMed 34555022.
Backbone
  Vector backbone: pET21a(+)
  Vector type: Bacterial Expression
Growth in bacteria
  Bacterial resistance: Ampicillin, 100 μg/mL
  Growth temperature: 37°C
  Growth strain: DH5alpha
  Copy number: High Copy
Gene/Insert
  Gene/Insert name: F6CI10 (alt names: flavoprotein oxidoreductase; (S)-2-hydroxy-acid oxidase)
  Species: Desulfofundulus kuznetsovii
  Promoter: T7
  Tag / fusion protein: T7 (N terminal on backbone); 10xHis (C terminal on backbone)
  Cloning method: Unknown
  Sequencing primers: 5′ T7; 3′ T7-term
Terms and licenses: Academic/Nonprofit Terms; Industry Terms: Not Available to Industry
Depositor comments: Insert name is a UniProt identifier
How to cite: F6CI10 was a gift from Martin Engqvist (Addgene plasmid # 163276 ; http://n2t.net/addgene:163276 ; RRID:Addgene_163276)
