>Addgene plasmid #163276 | F6CI10 | depositor partial sequence | sequence record 316426 | insert gene sequence
ATGAACTGGAAAGAGTTACGCGAGGCCGCACGCGAAAAGTTGAAGGGCTATTGCCGTGTCTGCCCCTCAT
GTGACGGGCGCGCGTGTGCTGGAGAAGTTCCAGGAATGGGTGGAACAGGAACGGGCGCGTCTTTTAAGGC
TAACATCGAGGCATTGGCACGCTATCGCTTAAACTTACGTACATTACACGGCGCAAAGAACCCAGACACC
AGCTTAACCCTTTTCGGGAAAGAACTCTCTACTCCAATCTTAGCTGCACCCATGACCGGTGTCACGTATA
ATATGGGCGGAGCTCTTACTGAGCGTGAATTTATTGGCATGATCATGGCAGGTGCACGCCAAGCGGGTAC
GCTCGGTATGTCTGGAGATGGCGGCGATCCGGAATATTATAATTCGGGCCTCGAAGCAATCGCTGCTGAA
GGTGGCCACGGTATTCCCGTGATTAAGCCACGCGAACAACAAGCCGTGATCGAACGCATCCGCCGCGCCG
AAGAAGCCGGAGCCCCAGCGGTCGGTGTTGATGTCGATGGGGCAGGGTTGGTAACTATGGCACTCTTTGG
TCAACCGGTGGGTCCCAAAACAGCTGATGAACTGAAGGAGTTGGTATCAGCCACTCGCTTACCTTTTATC
GTAAAAGGGATTATGACTGTAGACGAGGCCGAGCTGGCGGCGGACGCAGGAGCCGCCGCTATTGTTGTGA
GTAATCATGGCGGACGCATCTTAGATCATACCCCTGGAGCGGCCGAAGTCTTGCCGGCCATTGCGCGTGC
GGTCAAAGGTCGTGTCACGATCTTAGCCGATGGTGGAGTACGTAGTGGGGCAGATGTACTCAAGCTTCTT
GCGTTAGGCGCTGATGCCGTGCTCGTTGGCCGTCCGCTGGTTATTGGGGCCTTCGGCGGTGGGGCTGAGG
GCGTGAAATTTGTCTTAGAGAAACTTACCGGAGAATTGAAGCAAGCGATGATTCTGACTGGGTGTGCAAG
CTTATCGGACATTGATGAACGTGTTCTGCGCCCATATCCGGGCATGGAGTGCGCGGCCGCACTCGAGCAT
CATCACCAT
